Addgene plasmid #71658: pcDNA3.1+ eiF4A2 myc HIS
Purpose: mammalian expression of eiF4A2
Depositing lab: Gideon Dreyfuss. Depositing organization: University of Pennsylvania.
Backbone
  Vector backbone: pcDNA3.1(+)/myc-His A
  Backbone size w/o insert (bp): 5490
  Vector type: Mammalian Expression
  Selectable markers: Neomycin (select with G418)
Growth in bacteria
  Bacterial resistance: Ampicillin, 100 μg/mL
  Growth temperature: 37°C
  Growth strain: DH5alpha
  Copy number: High Copy
Gene/Insert
  Gene/Insert name: EIF4A2 (alt name: eukaryotic translation initiation factor 4A2)
  Species: H. sapiens (human)
  Insert size (bp): 1224
  GenBank ID: 1974
  Entrez Gene: EIF4A2 (a.k.a. BM-010, DDX2B, EIF4A, EIF4F, eIF-4A-II, eIF4A-II)
  Promoter: CMV
  Tag / fusion protein: myc (C terminal on backbone); HIS (C terminal on backbone)
  Cloning method: Restriction Enzyme; 5′ cloning site HindIII (not destroyed); 3′ cloning site BamHI (not destroyed)
  Sequencing primers: 5′ CMV-F; 3′ BGH-rev
Terms and licenses: Academic/Nonprofit Terms; Industry Terms: Not Available to Industry
How to cite: pcDNA3.1+ eiF4A2 myc HIS was a gift from Gideon Dreyfuss (Addgene plasmid # 71658 ; http://n2t.net/addgene:71658 ; RRID:Addgene_71658)
