[The description below was written by a language model from this plasmid's Addgene catalogue record.]
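Description:
pcDNA3.1+ eiF4A2 myc HIS is a mammalian expression plasmid built on the pcDNA3.1(+)/myc-His A backbone (about 5.5 kb without insert) and designed to produce human eukaryotic translation initiation factor 4A2 (EIF4A2, also known as DDX2B or eIF4A-II) in cultured mammalian cells. It is maintained in E. coli as a high-copy plasmid under ampicillin selection. The backbone also carries a neomycin resistance marker, so transfected mammalian cells can be selected with G418, for example to derive stable lines.

The payload is a roughly 1.2 kb human EIF4A2 coding sequence cloned by restriction digestion between HindIII at the 5′ end and BamHI at the 3′ end, both sites being retained. Transcription is driven by the CMV promoter, a strong constitutive viral promoter widely used for high-level expression in mammalian cells. The listed reverse sequencing primer anneals in the bovine growth hormone polyadenylation region, which lies downstream of the insert in this vector family. The insert is placed so that the protein is fused at its C terminus to the myc epitope and polyhistidine tags supplied by the backbone. The myc tag allows detection or immunoprecipitation with anti-myc antibodies, and the His tag allows capture on metal-affinity resin.

The record gives the purpose simply as mammalian expression of eIF4A2. The tagged protein would suit transient or stable overexpression followed by western blotting, localisation, or pull-down of this DEAD-box RNA helicase and its partners, although no specific application is stated. No feature table was provided, so details of the backbone beyond the catalogue fields are not documented here.
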