>Addgene plasmid #71658 | pcDNA3.1+ eiF4A2 myc HIS | addgene partial sequence | sequence record 132695 | CMV-F 5'-CGCAAATGGGCGGTAGGCGTG-3'
AGCTCTCTGGCTAACTAGAGAACCCACTGCTTACTGGCTTATCGAAATTAATACGACTCACTATAGGGAG
ACCCAAGCTGGCTAGTTAAGCTTATCATGTCTGGTGGCTCCGCGGATTATAACAGAGAACATGGCGGCCC
AGAGGGAATGGACCCCGATGGTGTCATCGAGAGCAACTGGAATGAGATTGTTGATAACTTTGATGATATG
AATTTAAAGGAGTCTCTCCTTCGTGGCATCTATGCTTACGGTTTTGAGAAGCCTTCCGCTATTCAGCAGA
GAGCTATTATTCCCTGTATTAAAGGGTATGATGTGATTGCTCAAGCTCAGTCAGGTACTGGCAAGACAGC
CACATTTGCTATTTCCATCCTGCAACAGTTGGAGATTGAGTTCAAGGAGACCCAAGCACTAGTATTGGCC
CCCACCAGAGAACTGGCTCAACAGATCCAAAAGGTAATTCTGGCACTTGGAGACTATATGGGAGCCACTT
GTCATGCCTGCATTGGTGGAACAAATGTTCGAAATGAAATGCAAAAACTGCAGGCTGAAGCACCACATAT
TGTTGTTGGTACACCCGGGAGAGTGTTTGATATGTTAAACAGAAGATACCTTTCTCCAAAATGGATCAAA
ATGTTTGTTTTGGATGAAGCAGATGAAATGTTGAGCCGTGGTTTTAAGGATCAAATCTATGAGATTTTCC
AAAAACTAAACACAAGTATTCAGGTTGTGTTGCTTTCTGCCACAATGCCAACTGATGTGTTGGAAGTGAC
CAAAAAATTCATGAGAGATCCAATTCGAATTCTGGTGAAAA
