>Addgene plasmid #71658 | pcDNA3.1+ eiF4A2 myc HIS | addgene partial sequence | sequence record 134061 | pXCX-F 5'-ACAACAGATGGCTGGCAAC-3'
ATGGTGATGGTGATGATGACCGGTATGCATATTCAGATCCTCTTCTGAGATGAGTTTTTGTTCGAAGGGC
CCTCTAGACTCGAGCGGCCGCCACTGTGCTGGATATCTGCAGAATTCCACCACACTGGACTTGTGGATCC
AATAAGGTCAGCCACATTCATGGGCATCTCCTCCACTGTAGTATTGTAGAAAGTCTCAATGTCACGAAGA
ATCCTCTTGTCTTCTTCAGTAACAAAGTTTATAGCCACACCTTTCCTCCCAAATCGACCCCCTCTGCCAA
TTCTGTGAATATAGTTTTCACGATTGGTAGGTAGATCATAATTTATAACCAAAGACACTTGTTGCACATC
AATCCCGCGAGCCAACAAGTCAGTAGTGATCAGAACACGACTTGACCCTGACCGGAATTCCCTCATGATA
ACATCTCTCTCCTTCTGGTCCATGTCACCATGCAGAGCAGAAACTGTGAAGTCTCTGGCATGCATCTTCT
CAGTCAGCCAGTCCACCTTGCGCCTCGTATTGAGAAAAATAACAGCCTGTGTAATGGTCAGTGTCTCGTA
CAAGTCACAAAGTGTATCCAACTTCCATTCCTCTCTCTCAACATTAATATAAAACTGTTTGATTCCTTCA
AGGGTCAATTCTTCCTTTTTCACCAGAATTCGAATTGGATCTCTCATGAATTTTTTGGTCACTTCCAACA
CATCAGTTGGCATTGTGGCAGAAAGCAACACAACCTGAATACTTGTGTTTAGTTT
